Addgene plasmid #63848: AEB-No-aptamer-controlmRFP1
Purpose: This pFTV1 vector contains a no-aptamer control mRNA encoding mRFP1 gene. It should be used when testing AEB-F12 and AEB-Theo45 riboswitches to measure their non-specific ligand effect on mRFP1 expression.
Depositing lab: Howard Salis. Depositing organization: Pennsylvania State University. Publication: Automated physics-based design of synthetic riboswitches from diverse RNA aptamers. Espah Borujeni A, Mishler DM, Wang J, Huso W, Salis HM. Nucleic Acids Res. 2015 Nov 30. pii: gkv1289. 10.1093/nar/gkv1289 PubMed 26621913.
Backbone
  Vector backbone: pFTV1
  Vector type: Synthetic Biology
Growth in bacteria
  Bacterial resistance: Chloramphenicol, 25 μg/mL
  Growth temperature: 37°C
  Growth strain: DH10B
  Copy number: High Copy
Gene/Insert
  Gene/Insert name: No-aptamer control mRNA
  Species: Synthetic
  Promoter: J23100
  Cloning method: Restriction Enzyme; 5′ cloning site unknown (unknown if destroyed); 3′ cloning site unknown (unknown if destroyed)
  Sequencing primers: 5′ RNAde-BB-3 (tacggacgaccttcaccttc)
Terms and licenses: Academic/Nonprofit Terms; Industry Terms: Not Available to Industry
How to cite: AEB-No-aptamer-controlmRFP1 was a gift from Howard Salis (Addgene plasmid # 63848 ; http://n2t.net/addgene:63848 ; RRID:Addgene_63848)
