[The description below was written by a language model from this plasmid's Addgene catalogue record and pLannotate feature annotations shown in this document.]
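Description:
AEB-No-aptamer-controlmRFP1 is a small (2,800 nt) bacterial expression plasmid built on the pFTV1 synthetic-biology backbone and propagated in E. coli. It replicates from a high-copy ColE1/pMB1-type origin and is selected with chloramphenicol through a cat (chloramphenicol acetyltransferase) gene driven by its native cat promoter, with a lambda t0 terminator downstream of the marker that insulates it from the origin region.

The payload is a synthetic "no-aptamer control" mRNA encoding the monomeric red fluorescent protein mRFP1. The catalogue lists the constitutive Anderson-series promoter J23100. The automated annotation instead flags a fragment matching the closely related J23119 at that position, which most likely reflects the sequence similarity among members of this promoter family rather than a different part. A short 5′ untranslated region lies between the promoter and the mRFP1 coding sequence. In the companion riboswitch constructs this region would carry a ligand-binding aptamer, whereas here it is absent. Transcription is stopped by a series of terminators following the reporter (rrnB T1, T7Te and a second rrnB T1).

The plasmid serves as a negative control for the designed riboswitches AEB-F12 and AEB-Theo45. Because its mRNA has no aptamer, any change in red fluorescence on ligand addition reflects non-specific effects of the ligand on mRFP1 expression rather than riboswitch-mediated regulation, so those effects can be measured and accounted for. The cloning sites used to insert the cassette are not recorded.
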