Features (pLannotate 1.2.2; 9 found; start..end, strand, type, name):
     66..90      +  promoter       J23119(SpeI) promoter (fragment): bacterial promoter (Registry of Standard Biological Parts BBa J23119) modified to end with an SpeI site
    130..804     +  CDS            mRFP1: mRFP1 is a basic (constitutively fluorescent) red fluorescent protein published in 2002, derived from Discosoma sp.. It is reported to be a somewhat slowly-maturing monomer with low acid sensitivity.
    852..923     +  terminator     rrnB T1 terminator: transcription terminator T1 from the E. coli rrnB gene
    939..966     +  terminator     T7Te terminator: phage T7 early transcription terminator
   1008..1094    +  terminator     rrnB T1 terminator: Escherichia coli rrnB; transcription terminator T1 from the E. coli rrnB gene
   1259..1847    -  rep_origin     ori: high-copy-number ColE1/pMB1/pBR322/pUC origin of replication
   1936..2030    -  terminator     lambda t0 terminator: transcription terminator from phage lambda
   2054..2710    -  CDS            cat: CAT_ECOLX - Experimental evidence at protein level: Swiss-Prot protein existence level 1. This enzyme is an effector of chloramphenicol resistance in bacteria. From Escherichia coli. This protein is used as a marker in many commonly used cloning vectors, such as pACYC184.
   2711..13      -  promoter       cat promoter (across the origin): promoter of the E. coli cat gene encoding chloramphenicol acetyltransferase
>Addgene plasmid #63848 | AEB-No-aptamer-controlmRFP1 | depositor full sequence | sequence record 106571 | Full Sequence
TACGTGCCGATCAACGTCTCATTTTCGCCAGATATCCTCGAGCGCGGAATTCCCTAGGGGATCCGTTGAC
GGCTAGCTCAGTCCTAGGTACAGTGCTAGCTTCTAGAAAAAAAAATAAGGAGGTAAAAAATGGCGAGCTC
TGAAGACGTTATCAAAGAGTTCATGCGTTTCAAAGTTCGTATGGAAGGTTCCGTTAACGGTCACGAGTTC
GAAATCGAAGGTGAAGGTGAAGGTCGTCCGTACGAAGGTACCCAGACCGCTAAACTGAAAGTTACCAAAG
GTGGTCCGCTGCCGTTCGCTTGGGACATCCTGTCCCCGCAGTTCCAGTACGGTTCCAAAGCTTACGTTAA
ACACCCGGCTGACATCCCGGACTACCTGAAACTGTCCTTCCCGGAAGGTTTCAAATGGGAACGTGTTATG
AACTTCGAAGACGGTGGTGTTGTTACCGTTACCCAGGACTCCTCCCTGCAAGACGGTGAGTTCATCTACA
AAGTTAAACTGCGTGGTACCAACTTCCCGTCCGACGGTCCGGTTATGCAGAAAAAAACCATGGGTTGGGA
AGCTTCCACCGAACGTATGTACCCGGAAGACGGTGCTCTGAAAGGTGAAATCAAAATGCGTCTGAAACTG
AAAGACGGTGGTCACTACGACGCTGAAGTTAAAACCACCTACATGGCTAAAAAACCGGTTCAGCTGCCGG
GTGCTTACAAAACCGACATCAAACTGGACATCACCTCCCACAACGAAGACTACACCATCGTTGAACAGTA
CGAACGTGCTGAAGGTCGTCACTCCACCGGTGCTTAATAAGGCCGGCCGTGCTAGTGTAGATCGCTACTA
GAGCCAGGCATCAAATAAAACGAAAGGCTCAGTCGAAAGACTGGGCCTTTCGTTTTATCTGTTGTTTGTC
GGTGAACGCTCTCTACTAGAGTCACACTGGCTCACCTTCGGGTGGGCCTTTCTGCGTTTATACAATTGAC
TAGTCTGCAGAAAAGCGGCCGCGGCATCAAATAAAACGAAAGGCTCAGTCGAAAGACTGGGCCTTTCGTT
TTATCTGTTGTTTGTCGGTGAACGCTCTCCTGAGTAGGACAAATCCGCCGCCCTAGAGCATGCGCGTTCG
GCTGCGGCGAGCGGTATCAGCTCACTCAAAGGCGGTAATACGGTTATCCACAGAATCAGGGGATAACGCA
GGAAAGAACATGTGAGCAAAAGGCCAGCAAAAGGCCAGGAACCGTAAAAAGGCCGCGTTGCTGGCGTTTT
TCCATAGGCTCCGCCCCCCTGACGAGCATCACAAAAATCGACGCTCAAGTCAGAGGTGGCGAAACCCGAC
AGGACTATAAAGATACCAGGCGTTTCCCCCTGGAAGCTCCCTCGTGCGCTCTCCTGTTCCGACCCTGCCG
CTTACCGGATACCTGTCCGCCTTTCTCCCTTCGGGAAGCGTGGCGCTTTCTCATAGCTCACGCTGTAGGT
ATCTCAGTTCGGTGTAGGTCGTTCGCTCCAAGCTGGGCTGTGTGCACGAACCCCCCGTTCAGCCCGACCG
CTGCGCCTTATCCGGTAACTATCGTCTTGAGTCCAACCCGGTAAGACACGACTTATCGCCACTGGCAGCA
GCCACTGGTAACAGGATTAGCAGAGCGAGGTATGTAGGCGGTGCTACAGAGTTCTTGAAGTGGTGGCCTA
ACTACGGCTACACTAGAAGGACAGTATTTGGTATCTGCGCTCTGCTGAAGCCAGTTACCTTCGGAAAAAG
AGTTGGTAGCTCTTGATCCGGCAAACAAACCACCGCTGGTAGCGGTGGTTTTTTTGTTTGCAAGCAGCAG
ATTACGCGCAGAAAAAAAGGATCTCAAGAAGATCCTTTGATCTTTTCTACGGGGTCTGACGCTCAGTGGA
ACGAAAACTCACGTTAAGGGATTTTGGTCATGCCCGGGTGCTTGGATTCTCACCAATAAAAAACGCCCGG
CGGCAACCGAGCGTTCTGAACAAATCCAGATGGAGTTCTGAGGTCATTACTGGATCTATCAACAGGAGTC
CAAGCGGTACCGATATCAAATTACGCCCCGCCCTGCCACTCATCGCAGTACTGTTGTAATTCATTAAGCA
TTCTGCCGACATGGAAGCCATCACAAACGGCATGATGAACCTGAATCGCCAGCGGCATCAGCACCTTGTC
GCCTTGCGTATAATATTTGCCCATGGTGAAAACGGGGGCGAAGAAGTTGTCCATATTGGCCACGTTTAAA
TCAAAACTGGTGAAACTCACCCAGGGATTGGCTGAGACGAAAAACATATTCTCAATAAACCCTTTAGGGA
AATAGGCCAGGTTTTCACCGTAACACGCCACATCTTGCGAATATATGTGTAGAAACTGCCGGAAATCGTC
GTGGTATTCACTCCAGAGCGATGAAAACGTTTCAGTTTGCTCATGGAAAACGGTGTAACAAGGGTGAACA
CTATCCCATATCACCAGCTCACCGTCTTTCATTGCCATACGAAATTCCGGATGAGCATTCATCAGGCGGG
CAAGAATGTGAATAAAGGCCGGATAAAACTTGTGCTTATTTTTCTTTACGGTCTTTAAAAAGGCCGTAAT
ATCCAGCTGAACGGTCTGGTTATAGGTACATTGAGCAACTGACTGAAATGCCTCAAAATGTTCTTTACGA
TGCCATTGGGATATATCAACGGTGGTATATCCAGTGATTTTTTTCTCCATTTTAGCTTCCTTAGCTCCTG
AAAATCTCGATAACTCAAAAAATACGCCCGGTAGTGATCTTATTTCATTATGGTGAAAGTTGGAACCTCT
