>Addgene plasmid #63848 | AEB-No-aptamer-controlmRFP1 | addgene partial sequence | sequence record 108491 | jkRFP-F 5'-tggtcactacgacgctgaag-3'
CCGACATCAAACTGGACATCACCTCCCACAACGAAGACTACACCATCGTTGAACAGTACGAACGTGCTGA
AGGTCGTCACTCCACCGGTGCTTAATAAGGCCGGCCGTGCTAGTGTAGATCGCTACTAGAGCCAGGCATC
AAATAAAACGAAAGGCTCAGTCGAAAGACTGGGCCTTTCGTTTTATCTGTTGTTTGTCGGTGAACGCTCT
CTACTAGAGTCACACTGGCTCACCTTCGGGTGGGCCTTTCTGCGTTTATACAATTGACTAGTCCAACTGC
AGAAAAGCGGCCGCGGCATCAAATAAAACGAAAGGCTCAGTCGAAAGACTGGGCCTTTCGTTTTATCTGT
TGTTTGTCGGTGAACGCTCTCCTGAGTAGGACAAATCCGCCGCCCTAGAGCATGCGCGTTCGGCTGCGGC
GAGCGGTATCAGCTCACTCAAAGGCGGTAATACGGTTATCCACAGAATCAGGGGATAACGCAGGAAAGAA
CATGTGAGCAAAAGGCCAGCAAAAGGCCAGGAACCGTAAAAAGGCCGCGTTGCTGGCGTTTTTCCATAGG
CTCCGCCCCCCTGACGAGCATCACAAAAATCGACGCTCAAGTCAGAGGTGGCGAAACCCGACAGGACTAT
AAAGATACCAGGCGTTTCCCCCTGGAAGCTCCCTCGTGCGCTCTCCTGTTCCGACCCTGCCGCTTACCGG
ATACCTGTCCGCCTTTCTCCCTTC
