>Addgene plasmid #63848 | AEB-No-aptamer-controlmRFP1 | addgene partial sequence | sequence record 108492 | jkRFP-R 5'-gctttggaaccgtactggaa-3'
TTTGGTAACTTTCAGTTTAGCGGTCTGGGTACCTTCGTACGGACGACCTTCACCTTCACCTTCGATTTCG
AACTCGTGACCGTTAACGGAACCTTCCATACGAACTTTGAAACGCATGAACTCTTTGATAACGTCTTCAG
AGCTCGCCATTTTTTACCTCCTTATTTTTTTTTCTAGAAGCTAGCACTGTACCTAGGACTGAGCTAGCCG
TCAACGGATCCCCTAGGGAATTCCGCGCTCGAGGATATCTGGCGAAAATGAGACGTTGATCGGCACGTAA
GAGGTTCCAACTTTCACCATAATGAAATAAGATCACTACCGGGCGTATTTTTTGAGTTATCGAGATTTTC
AGGAGCTAAGGAAGCTAAAATGGAGAAAAAAATCACTGGATATACCACCGTTGATATATCCCAATGGCAT
CGTAAAGAACATTTTGAGGCATTTCAGTCAGTTGCTCAATGTACCTATAACCAGACCGTTCAGCTGGATA
TTACGGCCTTTTTAAAGACCGTAAAGAAAAATAAGCACAAGTTTTATCCGGCCTTTATTCACATTCTTGC
CCGCCTGATGAATGCTCATCCGGAATTTCGTATGGCAATGAAAGACGGTGAGCTGGTGATATGGGATAGT
GTTCACCCTTGTTACACCGTTTTCCATGAGCAAACTGAAACGTTTTCATCGCTCTGGAGTGAATACCACG
ACGATTTCCGGCAGTTTCTACACATATATTCGCAAGATGTGGCGTGTTACGGTG
